>Addgene plasmid #235738 | pJB78 | addgene full sequence | sequence record 469199 | Addgene NGS Result
TGAAGACGAAAGGGCCTCGTGATACGCCTATTTTTATAGGTTAATGTCATGATAATAATGGTTTCTTAGA
CGTCAGGTGGCACTTTTCGGGGAAATGTGCGCGGAACCCCTATTTGTTTATTTTTCTAAATACATTCAAA
TATGTATCCGCTCATGAGACAATAACCCTGATAAATGCTTCAATAATATTGAAAAAGGAAGAGTATGAGT
ATTCAACATTTCCGTGTCGCCCTTATTCCCTTTTTTGCGGCATTTTGCCTTCCTGTTTTTGCTCACCCAG
AAACGCTGGTGAAAGTAAAAGATGCTGAAGATCAGTTGGGTGCACGAGTGGGTTACATCGAACTGGATCT
CAACAGCGGTAAGATCCTTGAGAGTTTTCGCCCCGAAGAACGTTTTCCAATGATGAGCACTTTTAAAGTT
CTGCTATGTGGCGCGGTATTATCCCGTGTTGACGCCGGGCAAGAGCAACTCGGTCGCCGCATACACTATT
CTCAGAATGACTTGGTTGAGTACTCACCAGTCACAGAAAAGCATCTTACGGATGGCATGACAGTAAGAGA
ATTATGCAGTGCTGCCATAACCATGAGTGATAACACTGCGGCCAACTTACTTCTGACAACGATCGGAGGA
CCGAAGGAGCTAACCGCTTTTTTGCACAACATGGGGGATCATGTAACTCGCCTTGATCGTTGGGAACCGG
AGCTGAATGAAGCCATACCAAACGACGAGCGTGACACCACGATGCCTGCAGCAATGGCAACAACGTTGCG
CAAACTATTAACTGGCGAACTACTTACTCTAGCTTCCCGGCAACAATTAATAGACTGGATGGAGGCGGAT
AAAGTTGCAGGACCACTTCTGCGCTCGGCCCTTCCGGCTGGCTGGTTTATTGCTGATAAATCTGGAGCCG
GTGAGCGTGGGTCTCGCGGTATCATTGCAGCACTGGGGCCAGATGGTAAGCCCTCCCGTATCGTAGTTAT
CTACACGACGGGGAGTCAGGCAACTATGGATGAACGAAATAGACAGATCGCTGAGATAGGTGCCTCACTG
ATTAAGCATTGGTAACTGTCAGACCAAGTTTACTCATATATACTTTAGATTGATTTAAAACTTCATTTTT
AATTTAAAAGGATCTAGGTGAAGATCCTTTTTGATAATCTCATGACCAAAATCCCTTAACGTGAGTTTTC
GTTCCACTGAGCGTCAGACCCCGTAGAAAAGATCAAAGGATCTTCTTGAGATCCTTTTTTTCTGCGCGTA
ATCTGCTGCTTGCAAACAAAAAAACCACCGCTACCAGCGGTGGTTTGTTTGCCGGATCAAGAGCTACCAA
CTCTTTTTCCGAAGGTAACTGGCTTCAGCAGAGCGCAGATACCAAATACTGTCCTTCTAGTGTAGCCGTA
GTTAGGCCACCACTTCAAGAACTCTGTAGCACCGCCTACATACCTCGCTCTGCTAATCCTGTTACCAGTG
GCTGCTGCCAGTGGCGATAAGTCGTGTCTTACCGGGTTGGACTCAAGACGATAGTTACCGGATAAGGCGC
AGCGGTCGGGCTGAACGGGGGGTTCGTGCACACAGCCCAGCTTGGAGCGAACGACCTACACCGAACTGAG
ATACCTACAGCGTGAGCTATGAGAAAGCGCCACGCTTCCCGAAGGGAGAAAGGCGGACAGGTATCCGGTA
AGCGGCAGGGTCGGAACAGGAGAGCGCACGAGGGAGCTTCCAGGGGGAAACGCCTGGTATCTTTATAGTC
CTGTCGGGTTTCGCCACCTCTGACTTGAGCGTCGATTTTTGTGATGCTCGTCAGGGGGGCGGAGCCTATG
GAAAAACGCCAGCAACGCGGCCTTTTTACGGTTCCTGGCCTTTTGCTGGCCTTTTGCTCACATGTTCTTT
CCTGCGTTATCCCCTGATTCTGTGGATAACCGTATTACCGCCTTTGAGTGAGCTGATACCGCTCGCCGCA
GCCGAACGACCGAGCGCAGCGAGTCAGTGAGCGAGGAAGCGGAAGAGCGCCTGATGCGGTATTTTCTCCT
TACGCATCTGTGCGGTATTTCACACCGCAATGGTGCACTCTCAGTACAATCTGCTCTGATGCCGCATAGT
TAAGCCAGTATACACTCCGCTATCGCTACGTGACTGGGTCATGGCTGCGCCCCGACACCCGCCAACACCC
GCTGACGCGCCCTGACGGGCTTGTCTGCTCCCGGCATCCGCTTACAGACAAGCTGTGACCGTCTCCGGGA
GCTGCATGTGTCAGAGGTTTTCACCGTCATCACCGAAACGCGCGAGGCAGGATCTCGATCCCGCGAAATT
AATACGACTCACTATAGGGAGACCACAACGGTTTCCCTCTAGTGCCGGCTCCGGAGAGCTCCAATTGGAA
TTCGCTAGCTCTAGAAATAATTTTGTTTAACTTTAAGAAGGAGATATACATAATATGTCCCCTATACTAG
GTTATTGGAAAATTAAGGGCCTTGTGCAACCCACTCGACTTCTTTTGGAATATCTTGAAGAAAAATATGA
AGAGCATTTGTATGAGCGCGATGAAGGTGATAAATGGCGAAACAAAAAGTTTGAATTGGGTTTGGAGTTT
CCCAATCTTCCTTATTATATTGATGGTGATGTTAAATTAACACAGTCTATGGCCATCATACGTTATATAG
CTGACAAGCACAACATGTTGGGTGGTTGTCCAAAAGAGCGTGCAGAGATTTCAATGCTTGAAGGAGCGGT
TTTGGATATTAGATACGGTGTTTCGAGAATTGCATATAGTAAAGACTTTGAAACTCTCAAAGTTGATTTT
CTTAGCAAGCTACCTGAAATGCTGAAAATGTTCGAAGATCGTTTATGTCATAAAACATATTTAAATGGTG
ATCATGTAACCCATCCTGACTTCATGTTGTATGACGCTCTTGATGTTGTTTTATACATGGACCCAATGTG
CCTGGATGCGTTCCCAAAATTAGTTTGTTTTAAAAAACGTATTGAAGCTATCCCACAAATTGATAAGTAC
TTGAAATCCAGCAAGTATATAGCATGGCCTTTGCAGGGCTGGCAAGCCACGTTTGGTGGTGGCGACCATC
CTCCAAAATCGGATTCTTCTGGTTCCGAAAACCTGTATTTCCAGGGCTCCCATATGTCCAGCATGAATCC
CGAATATGATTATTTATTCAAGTTACTTCTGATTGGCGACTCAGGGGTTGGAAAGTCTTCCCTTCTTCTT
AGGTTTGCAGATGATACATATACAGAAAGCTACATCAGCACAATTGGTGTGGATTTCAAAATAAGAACTA
TAGAGTTAGACGGGAAAACAATCAAGCTTCAAATATGGGACACAGCAGGCCTGGAAAGATTTCGAACAAT
CACCTCCAGTTATTACAGAGGAGCCCATGGCATCATAGTTGTGTATGATGTGACAGATCAGGAGTCCTTC
AATAATGTTAAACAGTGGCTGCAGGAAATAGATCGTTATGCCAGTGAAAATGTCAACAAATTGTTGGTAG
GGAACAAATCTGATCTGACCACAAAGAAAGTAGTAGACTACACAACAGCGAAGGAATTTGCTGATTCCCT
TGGAATTCCGTTTTTGGAAACCAGTGCTAAGAATGCAACGAATGTAGAACAGTCTTTCATGACGATGGCA
GCTGAGATTAAAAAGCGAATGGGTCCCGGAGCAACAGCTGGTGGTGCTGAGAAGTCCAATGTTAAAATTC
AGAGCACTCCAGTCAAGCAGTCAGGTGGAGGTTGCTAAGGATCCAGATCTAAGCTTGGTACCACGCGTGC
GCGCTGATCCGGCTGCTAACAAAGCCCGAAAGGAAGCTGAGTTGGCTGCTGCCACCGCTGAGCAATAACT
AGCATAACCCCTTGGGGCCTCTAAACGGGTCTTGAGGGGTTTTTTGCTGAAAGGAGGAACTATAGCCGGA
TAATTCT
Features (pLannotate 1.2.2; 12 found; start..end, strand, type, name):
    100..204     +  promoter       AmpR promoter: bla
    205..1065    +  CDS            AmpR: β-lactamase; bla; confers resistance to ampicillin, carbenicillin, and related antibiotics
   1236..1824    +  rep_origin     ori: high-copy-number ColE1/pMB1/pBR322/pUC origin of replication
   2010..2149    -  misc_feature   bom: basis of mobility region from pBR322
   2251..2290    -  CDS            rop (fragment): Rop protein, which maintains plasmids at low copy number; rop
   2310..2328    +  promoter       T7 promoter: promoter for bacteriophage T7 RNA polymerase
   2402..2424    +  RBS            RBS: efficient ribosome binding site from bacteriophage T7 gene 10 (Olins and Rangwala, 1989)
   2435..3088    +  CDS            GST26_SCHJA: Experimental evidence at protein level: Swiss-Prot protein existence level 1. GST isoenzymes appear to play a central role in the parasite detoxification system. Other functions are also suspected including a role in increasing the solubility of haematin in the parasite gut. From Schistosoma japonicum (Blood fluke).
   3107..3127    +  CDS            TEV site: tobacco etch virus (TEV) protease recognition and cleavage site
   3134..3745    +  CDS            RAB1A: RAB1A_CANLF - Also known as RAB1. Experimental evidence at protein level: Swiss-Prot protein existence level 1. The small GTPases Rab are key regulators of intracellular membrane trafficking, from the formation of transport vesicles to their fusion with membranes (PubMed:1429835). Rabs cycle between an inactive GDP-bound form and an active GTP-bound form that is able to recruit to membranes different sets of downstream effectors directly responsible for vesicle formation, movement, tethering and fusion (PubMed:1429835). RAB1A regulates vesicular protein transport from the endoplasmic reticulum
   3792..3841    +  CDS            SET1 (fragment): solubility-enhancement tag derived from T7 phage gene 10B
   3849..3896    +  terminator     T7 terminator: transcription terminator for bacteriophage T7 RNA polymerase
