[The description below was written by a language model from this plasmid's Addgene catalogue record and pLannotate feature annotations shown in this document.]
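Description:
pJB78 is a bacterial expression plasmid built on the pOPTG backbone for producing a mutant form of human RAB1A as an N-terminal GST fusion. The 3.9 kb sequence carries a high-copy ColE1/pUC-type origin of replication, the pBR322 bom region and only a short remnant of the rop gene, consistent with its listing as a high-copy plasmid. Selection is by ampicillin through the β-lactamase gene driven by its own promoter.

The expression cassette is driven by a T7 promoter followed by the phage T7 gene 10 ribosome binding site, so expression depends on a host that supplies T7 RNA polymerase; a T7 terminator closes the unit. The open reading frame begins with Schistosoma japonicum glutathione S-transferase, which allows affinity capture on glutathione resin, followed by a TEV protease recognition site so the tag can be removed, and then RAB1A residues 1-204. The annotation tool matched the insert to the dog orthologue, but the catalogue entry states the insert is human. A short fragment annotated as a T7 gene 10B-derived solubility tag lies between the RAB1A coding region and the terminator; it is probably residual vector sequence rather than part of the expressed protein, although the record does not say.

The insert carries three substitutions. Q70L is the type of change generally used to hold a Rab GTPase in its active, GTP-bound state. C26S and C126S remove two cysteines, in keeping with the stated purpose of preparing the protein for maleimide conjugation, where limiting the available thiols restricts where coupling can occur. The associated work concerns activation of the VPS34 kinase by Rab1 and Rab5 on membranes.
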