Addgene plasmid #235738: pJB78
Purpose: Protein expression of GST-TEV-HsRAB1A Q70L C26S C126S in bacteria for maleimide conjugation
Depositing lab: Roger Williams. Depositing organization: MRC Laboratory of Molecular Biology. Publication: Structural basis for VPS34 kinase activation by Rab1 and Rab5 on membranes. Tremel S, Ohashi Y, Morado DR, Bertram J, Perisic O, Brandt LTL, von Wrisberg MK, Chen ZA, Maslen SL, Kovtun O, Skehel M, Rappsilber J, Lang K, Munro S, Briggs JAG, Williams RL. Nat Commun. 2021 Mar 10;12(1):1564. doi: 10.1038/s41467-021-21695-2. PubMed 33692360.
Backbone
  Vector backbone: pOPTG
  Vector type: Bacterial Expression
Growth in bacteria
  Bacterial resistance: Ampicillin, 100 μg/mL
  Growth temperature: 37°C
  Growth strain: DH5alpha
  Copy number: High Copy
Gene/Insert
  Gene/Insert name: RAB1A
  Species: H. sapiens (human)
  Mutation: Q70L C26S C126S, aa 1-204
  Entrez Gene: RAB1A (a.k.a. RAB1, YPT1)
  Tag / fusion protein: GST-TEV (N terminal on backbone)
  Cloning method: Unknown
Terms and licenses: Academic/Nonprofit Terms; Industry Terms: Not Available to Industry
How to cite: pJB78 was a gift from Roger Williams (Addgene plasmid # 235738 ; http://n2t.net/addgene:235738 ; RRID:Addgene_235738)
